>Addgene plasmid #144665 | TFORF3189 | addgene full sequence | sequence record 350027 | Addgene NGS Result
GGCTCCGGTGCCCGTCAGTGGGCAGAGCGCACATCGCCCACAGTCCCCGAGAAGTTGGGGGGAGGGGTCG
GCAATTGAACCGGTGCCTAGAGAAGGTGGCGCGGGGTAAACTGGGAAAGTGATGTCGTGTACTGGCTCCG
CCTTTTTCCCGAGGGTGGGGGAGAACCGTATATAAGTGCAGTAGTCGCCGTGAACGTTCTTTTTCGCAAC
GGGTTTGCCGCCAGAACACAGGTAAGTGCCGTGTGTGGTTCCCGCGGGCCTGGCCTCTTTACGGGTTATG
GCCCTTGCGTGCCTTGAATTACTTCCACCTGGCTGCAGTACGTGATTCTTGATCCCGAGCTTCGGGTTGG
AAGTGGGTGGGAGAGTTCGAGGCCTTGCGCTTAAGGAGCCCCTTCGCCTCGTGCTTGAGTTGAGGCCTGG
CCTGGGCGCTGGGGCCGCCGCGTGCGAATCTGGTGGCACCTTCGCGCCTGTCTCGCTGCTTTCGATAAGT
CTCTAGCCATTTAAAATTTTTGATGACCTGCTGCGACGCTTTTTTTCTGGCAAGATAGTCTTGTAAATGC
GGGCCAAGATCTGCACACTGGTATTTCGGTTTTTGGGGCCGCGGGCGGCGACGGGGCCCGTGCGTCCCAG
CGCACATGTTCGGCGAGGCGGGGCCTGCGAGCGCGGCCACCGAGAATCGGACGGGGGTAGTCTCAAGCTG
GCCGGCCTGCTCTGGTGCCTGGCCTCGCGCCGCCGTGTATCGCCCCGCCCTGGGCGGCAAGGCTGGCCCG
GTCGGCACCAGTTGCGTGAGCGGAAAGATGGCCGCTTCCCGGCCCTGCTGCAGGGAGCTCAAAATGGAGG
ACGCGGCGCTCGGGAGAGCGGGCGGGTGAGTCACCCACACAAAGGAAAAGGGCCTTTCCGTCCTCAGCCG
TCGCTTCATGTGACTCCACGGAGTACCGGGCGCCGTCCAGGCACCTCGATTAGTTCTCGAGCTTTTGGAG
TACGTCGTCTTTAGGTTGGGGGGAGGGGTTTTATGCGATGGAGTTTCCCCACACTGAGTGGGTGGAGACT
GAAGTTAGGCCAGCTTGGCACTTGATGTAATTCTCCTTGGAATTTGCCCTTTTTGAGTTTGGATCTTGGT
TCATTCTCAAGCCTCAGACAGTGGTTCAAAGTTTTTTTCTTCCATTTCAGGTGTCGTGAGGCTAGCATCG
ATTGATCAACAAGTTTGTACAAAAAAGTTGGCATGGCGGCTGTCATCCTGCCCTCGACTGCTGCTCCGTC
TTCCCTGTTCCCAGCCTCTCAGCAAAAAGGACACACACAGGGCGGAGAGCTGGTTAATGAGCTCCTGACA
AGCTGGCTACGGGGCTTGGTAACCTTCGAGGATGTGGCCGTGGAGTTCACCCAGGAGGAGTGGGCGTTGC
TGGACCCTGCCCAAAGGACACTGTACAGGGATGTGATGCTGGAGAACTGCAGGAACCTGGCCTCACTAGG
GTGTCGTGTTAATAAACCCAGTCTGATATCCCAGTTGGAACAAGACAAGAAGGTGGTGACAGAGGAAAGA
GGAATTCTACCAAGCACCTGTCCAGATTTGGAGACTCTACTTAAAGCCAAATGGTTAACTCCTAAGAAGA
ATGTTTTCAGAAAAGAACAGTCTAAAGGTGTAAAAACGGAAAGAAGTCATCGTGGAGTGAAACTCAATGA
ATGTAATCAGTGTTTTAAAGTCTTCAGCACGAAATCTAACCTAACTCAGCACAAGAGAATTCATACTGGA
GAAAAACCCTATGACTGTAGTCAATGTGGGAAGTCCTTCAGTAGCAGATCTTACCTTACTATTCATAAGA
GAATCCATAATGGGGAGAAACCCTATGAATGCAATCACTGTGGGAAAGCATTTAGTGATCCCTCATCCCT
TAGACTGCATTTGAGAATTCACACTGGAGAAAAACCCTATGAATGTAACCAGTGTTTTCACGTTTTCCGC
ACCAGTTGTAACCTCAAAAGCCACAAGAGGATTCACACGGGGGAGAATCACCATGAATGTAATCAGTGTG
GAAAAGCTTTCAGCACAAGGTCCTCTCTCACTGGGCACAATAGCATTCATACAGGGGAGAAACCTTATGA
ATGTCACGATTGTGGGAAAACCTTCAGGAAGAGCTCCTATCTGACACAGCACGTAAGAACTCATACTGGA
GAAAAACCCTATGAATGTAACGAGTGTGGGAAATCCTTCAGCAGTAGCTTTTCTCTTACTGTGCACAAGA
GAATACATACCGGAGAGAAACCCTACGAGTGCAGTGACTGTGGAAAAGCCTTTAATAATCTCTCAGCTGT
GAAGAAACACTTAAGAACTCACACTGGAGAAAAACCCTATGAATGTAATCATTGTGGGAAATCCTTCACA
AGTAACTCCTATCTTTCTGTGCACAAGAGAATACATAATAGATGGATATGCCCAACTTTCTTGTACAAAG
TGGTTGATATCGGTAAGCCTATCCCTAACCCTCTCCTCGGTCTCGATTCTACGTAGTAATGAACTAGTCC
GTAACTTGAAAGTATTTCGATTTCTTGGCTTTATATATCTTGTGGAAAGGACGATATCGTGGTACGAGGA
AACTTGATACGCGTTAAGTCGACAATCAACCTCTGGATTACAAAATTTGTGAAAGATTGACTGGTATTCT
TAACTATGTTGCTCCTTTTACGCTATGTGGATACGCTGCTTTAATGCCTTTGTATCATGCTATTGCTTCC
CGTATGGCTTTCATTTTCTCCTCCTTGTATAAATCCTGGTTGCTGTCTCTTTATGAGGAGTTGTGGCCCG
TTGTCAGGCAACGTGGCGTGGTGTGCACTGTGTTTGCTGACGCAACCCCCACTGGTTGGGGCATTGCCAC
CACCTGTCAGCTCCTTTCCGGGACTTTCGCTTTCCCCCTCCCTATTGCCACGGCGGAACTCATCGCCGCC
TGCCTTGCCCGCTGCTGGACAGGGGCTCGGCTGTTGGGCACTGACAATTCCGTGGTGTTGTCGGGGAAAT
CATCGTCCTTTCCTTGGCTGCTCGCCTGTGTTGCCACCTGGATTCTGCGCGGGACGTCCTTCTGCTACGT
CCCTTCGGCCCTCAATCCAGCGGACCTTCCTTCCCGCGGCCTGCTGCCGGCTCTGCGGCCTCTTCCGCGT
CTTCGCCTTCGCCCTCAGACGAGTCGGATCTCCCTTTGGGCCGCCTCCCCGCGTCGACTTTAAGACCAAT
GACTTACAAGGCAGCTGTAGATCTTAGCCACTTTTTAAAAGAAAAGGGGGGACTGGAAGGGCTAATTCAC
TCCCAACGAAGACAAGATCTGCTTTTTGCTTGTACTGGGTCTCTCTGGTTAGACCAGATCTGAGCCTGGG
AGCTCTCTGGCTAACTAGGGAACCCACTGCTTAAGCCTCAATAAAGCTTGCCTTGAGTGCTTCAAGTAGT
GTGTGCCCGTCTGTTGTGTGACTCTGGTAACTAGAGATCCCTCAGACCCTTTTAGTCAGTGTGGAAAATC
TCTAGCAGTACGTATAGTAGTTCATGTCATCTTATTATTCAGTATTTATAACTTGCAAAGAAATGAATAT
CAGAGAGTGAGAGGAACTTGTTTATTGCAGCTTATAATGGTTACAAATAAAGCAATAGCATCACAAATTT
CACAAATAAAGCATTTTTTTCACTGCATTCTAGTTGTGGTTTGTCCAAACTCATCAATGTATCTTATCAT
GTCTGGCTCTAGCTATCCCGCCCCTAACTCCGCCCATCCCGCCCCTAACTCCGCCCAGTTCCGCCCATTC
TCCGCCCCATGGCTGACTAATTTTTTTTATTTATGCAGAGGCCGAGGCCGCCTCGGCCTCTGAGCTATTC
CAGAAGTAGTGAGGAGGCTTTTTTGGAGGCCTAGGGACGTACCCAATTCGCCCTATAGTGAGTCGTATTA
CGCGCGCTCACTGGCCGTCGTTTTACAACGTCGTGACTGGGAAAACCCTGGCGTTACCCAACTTAATCGC
CTTGCAGCACATCCCCCTTTCGCCAGCTGGCGTAATAGCGAAGAGGCCCGCACCGATCGCCCTTCCCAAC
AGTTGCGCAGCCTGAATGGCGAATGGG
[124 nt withheld, positions 4088-4211]
C
[91 nt withheld, positions 4213-4303]
A
[49 nt withheld, positions 4305-4353]
CCTTTGACGTTGGAGTCCACGTTCTTT
[37 nt withheld, positions 4381-4417]
ACCCTATCTCGGTCTATTCTTTTGATTTATAAGGGATTTTGCCGATTTCGGCCTATTGGTTAAAAAATGA
GCTGATTTAACAAAAATTTAACGCGAATTTTAACAAAATATTAACGCTTACAATTTAGGTGGCACTTTTC
GGGGAAATGTGCGCGGAACCCCTATTTGTTTATTTTTCTAAATACATTCAAATATGTATCCGCTCATGAG
ACAATAACCCTGATAAATGCTTCAATAATATTGAAAAAGGAAGAGTATGAGTATTCAACATTTCCGTGTC
GCCCTTATTCCCTTTTTTGCGGCATTTTGCCTTCCTGTTTTTGCTCACCCAGAAACGCTGGTGAAAGTAA
AAGATGCTGAAGATCAGTTGGGTGCACGAGTGGGTTACATCGAACTGGATCTCAACAGCGGTAAGATCCT
TGAGAGTTTTCGCCCCGAAGAACGTTTTCCAATGATGAGCACTTTTAAAGTTCTGCTATGTGGCGCGGTA
TTATCCCGTATTGACGCCGGGCAAGAGCAACTCGGTCGCCGCATACACTATTCTCAGAATGACTTGGTTG
AGTACTCACCAGTCACAGAAAAGCATCTTACGGATGGCATGACAGTAAGAGAATTATGCAGTGCTGCCAT
AACCATGAGTGATAACACTGCGGCCAACTTACTTCTGACAACGATCGGAGGACCGAAGGAGCTAACCGCT
TTTTTGCACAACATGGGGGATCATGTAACTCGCCTTGATCGTTGGGAACCGGAGCTGAATGAAGCCATAC
CAAACGACGAGCGTGACACCACGATGCCTGTAGCAATGGCAACAACGTTGCGCAAACTATTAACTGGCGA
ACTACTTACTCTAGCTTCCCGGCAACAATTAATAGACTGGATGGAGGCGGATAAAGTTGCAGGACCACTT
CTGCGCTCGGCCCTTCCGGCTGGCTGGTTTATTGCTGATAAATCTGGAGCCGGTGAGCGTGGGTCTCGCG
GTATCATTGCAGCACTGGGGCCAGATGGTAAGCCCTCCCGTATCGTAGTTATCTACACGACGGGGAGTCA
GGCAACTATGGATGAACGAAATAGACAGATCGCTGAGATAGGTGCCTCACTGATTAAGCATTGGTAACTG
TCAGACCAAGTTTACTCATATATACTTTAGATTGATTTAAAACTTCATTTTTAATTTAAAAGGATCTAGG
TGAAGATCCTTTTTGATAATCTCATGACCAAAATCCCTTAACGTGAGTTTTCGTTCCACTGAGCGTCAGA
CCCCGTAGAAAAGATCAAAGGATCTTCTTGAGATCCTTTTTTTCTGCGCGTAATCTGCTGCTTGCAAACA
AAAAAACCACCGCTACCAGCGGTGGTTTGTTTGCCGGATCAAGAGCTACCAACTCTTTTTCCGAAGGTAA
CTGGCTTCAGCAGAGCGCAGATACCAAATACTGTTCTTCTAGTGTAGCCGTAGTTAGGCCACCACTTCAA
GAACTCTGTAGCACCGCCTACATACCTCGCTCTGCTAATCCTGTTACCAGTGGCTGCTGCCAGTGGCGAT
AAGTCGTGTCTTACCGGGTTGGACTCAAGACGATAGTTACCGGATAAGGCGCAGCGGTCGGGCTGAACGG
GGGGTTCGTGCACACAGCCCAGCTTGGAGCGAACGACCTACACCGAACTGAGATACCTACAGCGTGAGCT
ATGAGAAAGCGCCACGCTTCCCGAAGGGAGAAAGGCGGACAGGTATCCGGTAAGCGGCAGGGTCGGAACA
GGAGAGCGCACGAGGGAGCTTCCAGGGGGAAACGCCTGGTATCTTTATAGTCCTGTCGGGTTTCGCCACC
TCTGACTTGAGCGTCGATTTTTGTGATGCTCGTCAGGGGGGCGGAGCCTATGGAAAAACGCCAGCAACGC
GGCCTTTTTACGGTTCCTGGCCTTTTGCTGGCCTTTTGCTCACATGTTCTTTCCTGCGTTATCCCCTGAT
TCTGTGGATAACCGTATTACCGCCTTTGAGTGAGCTGATACCGCTCGCCGCAGCCGAACGACCGAGCGCA
GCGAGTCAGTGAGCGAGGAAGCGGAAGAGCGCCCAATACGCAAACCGCCTCTCCCCGCGCGTTGGCCGAT
TCATTAATGCAGCTGGCACGACAGGTTTCCCGACTGGAAAGCGGGCAGTGAGCGCAACGCAATTAATGTG
AGTTAGCTCACTCATTAGGCACCCCAGGCTTTACACTTTATGCTTCCGGCTCGTATGTTGTGTGGAATTG
TGAGCGGATAACAATTTCACACAGGAAACAGCTATGACCATGATTACGCCAAGCGCGCAATTAACCCTCA
CTAAAGGGAACAAAAGCTGGAGCTGCAAGCTTAATGTAGTCTTATGCAATACTCTTGTAGTCTTGCAACA
TGGTAACGATGAGTTAGCAACATGCCTTACAAGGAGAGAAAAAGCACCGTGCATGCCGATTGGTGGAAGT
AAGGTGGTACGATCGTGCCTTATTAGGAAGGCAACAGACGGGTCTGACATGGATTGGACGAACCACTGAA
TTGCCGCATTGCAGAGATATTGTATTTAAGTGCCTAGCTCGATACATAAACGGGTCTCTCTGGTTAGACC
AGATCTGAGCCTGGGAGCTCTCTGGCTAACTAGGGAACCCACTGCTTAAGCCTCAATAAAGCTTGCCTTG
AGTGCTTCAAGTAGTGTGTGCCCGTCTGTTGTGTGACTCTGGTAACTAGAGATCCCTCAGACCCTTTTAG
TCAGTGTGGAAAATCTCTAGCAGTGGCGCCCGAACAGGGACTTGAAAGCGAAAGGGAAACCAGAGGAGCT
CTCTCGACGCAGGACTCGGCTTGCTGAAGCGCGCACGGCAAGAGGCGAGGGGCGGCGACTGGTGAGTACG
CCAAAAATTTTGACTAGCGGAGGCTAGAAGGAGAGAGATGGGTGCGAGAGCGTCAGTATTAAGCGGGGGA
GAATTAGATCGCGATGGGAAAAAATTCGGTTAAGGCCAGGGGGAAAGAAAAAATATAAATTAAAACATAT
AGTATGGGCAAGCAGGGAGCTAGAACGATTCGCAGTTAATCCTGGCCTGTTAGAAACATCAGAAGGCTGT
AGACAAATACTGGGACAGCTACAACCATCCCTTCAGACAGGATCAGAAGAACTTAGATCATTATATAATA
CAGTAGCAACCCTCTATTGTGTGCATCAAAGGATAGAGATAAAAGACACCAAGGAAGCTTTAGACAAGAT
AGAGGAAGAGCAAAACAAAAGTAAGACCACCGCACAGCAAGCGGCCGCTGATCTTCAGACCTGGAGGAGG
AGATATGAGGGACAATTGGAGAAGTGAATTATATAAATATAAAGTAGTAAAAATTGAACCATTAGGAGTA
GCACCCACCAAGGCAAAGAGAAGAGTGGTGCAGAGAGAAAAAAGAGCAGTGGGAATAGGAGCTTTGTTCC
TTGGGTTCTTGGGAGCAGCAGGAAGCACTATGGGCGCAGCGTCAATGACGCTGACGGTACAGGCCAGACA
ATTATTGTCTGGTATAGTGCAGCAGCAGAACAATTTGCTGAGGGCTATTGAGGCGCAACAGCATCTGTTG
CAACTCACAGTCTGGGGCATCAAGCAGCTCCAGGCAAGAATCCTGGCTGTGGAAAGATACCTAAAGGATC
AACAGCTCCTGGGGATTTGGGGTTGCTCTGGAAAACTCATTTGCACCACTGCTGTGCCTTGGAATGCTAG
TTGGAGTAATAAATCTCTGGAACAGATTTGGAATCACACGACCTGGATGGAGTGGGACAGAGAAATTAAC
AATTACACAAGCTTAATACACTCCTTAATTGAAGAATCGCAAAACCAGCAAGAAAAGAATGAACAAGAAT
TATTGGAATTAGATAAATGGGCAAGTTTGTGGAATTGGTTTAACATAACAAATTGGCTGTGGTATATAAA
ATTATTCATAATGATAGTAGGAGGCTTGGTAGGTTTAAGAATAGTTTTTGCTGTACTTTCTATAGTGAAT
AGAGTTAGGCAGGGATATTCACCATTATCGTTTCAGACCCACCTCCCAACCCCGAGGGGACCCATGCATT
GCATCTCAATTAGTCAGCAACCAGGTGTGGAAAGTCCCCAGGCTCCCCAGCAGGCAGAAGTATGCAAAGC
ATGCGTCTCAATTAGTCAGCAACCATAGTCCCGCCCCTAACTCCGCCCATCCCGCCCCTAACTCCGCCCA
GTTCCGCCCATTCTCCGCCCCATGGCTGACTAATTTTTTTTATTTATGCAGAGGCCGAGGCCGCCTCGGC
CTCTGAGCTATTCCAGAAGTAGTGAGGAGGCTTTTTTGGAGGCCTAGGCTTTTGCAAAAAGCTTTCTAGA
GGTACCACCGGAGCTTACCATGACCGAGTACAAGCCCACGGTGCGCCTCGCCACCCGCGACGACGTCCCC
AGGGCCGTACGCACCCTCGCCGCCGCGTTCGCCGACTACCCCGCCACGCGCCACACCGTCGATCCGGACC
GCCACATCGAGCGGGTCACCGAGCTGCAAGAACTCTTCCTCACGCGCGTCGGGCTCGACATCGGCAAGGT
GTGGGTCGCGGACGACGGCGCCGCCGTGGCGGTCTGGACCACGCCGGAGAGCGTCGAAGCGGGGGCGGTG
TTCGCCGAGATCGGCCCGCGCATGGCCGAGTTGAGCGGTTCCCGGCTGGCCGCGCAGCAACAGATGGAAG
GCCTCCTGGCGCCGCACCGGCCCAAGGAGCCCGCGTGGTTCCTGGCCACCGTCGGCGTCTCGCCCGACCA
CCAGGGCAAGGGTCTGGGCAGCGCCGTCGTGCTCCCCGGAGTGGAGGCGGCCGAGCGCGCCGGGGTGCCC
GCCTTCCTGGAGACCTCCGCGCCCCGCAACCTCCCCTTCTACGAGCGGCTCGGCTTCACCGTCACCGCCG
ACGTCGAGGTGCCCGAAGGACCGCGCACCTGGTGCATGACCCGCAAGCCCGGTGCCAGTTAACGAATTCT
AGATCTTGAGACAAATGGCAGTATTCATCCACAATTTTAAAAGAAAAGGGGGGATTGGGGGGTACAGTGC
AGGGGAAAGAATAGTAGACATAATAGCAACAGACATACAAACTAAAGAATTACAAAAACAAATTACAAAA
ATTCAAAATTTTCGGGTTTATTACAGGGACAGCAGAGATCCACTTTGGCGCCGGCTCGAGGCCTGCAGGT
GCAAAGATGGATAAAGTTTTAAACAGAGAGGAATCTTTGCAGCTAATGGACCTTCTAGGTCTTGAAAGGA
GTGGGAATT
Features (pLannotate 1.2.2; 34 found; start..end, strand, type, name):
      1..1179    +  promoter       EF-1α promoter: strong constitutive promoter for human elongation factor EF-1α
   1200..1217    +  protein_bind   attB1 (fragment): mutant version of attB; core recombination site for the Gateway® BP reaction BP Clonase™
   1223..1741    +  CDS            ZNF558 (fragment): ZN558_HUMAN - Experimental evidence at protein level: Swiss-Prot protein existence level 1. May be involved in transcriptional regulation. From Homo sapiens (Human).
   2431..2454    -  protein_bind   attB2: mutant version of attB; recombination site for the Gateway® BP reaction BP Clonase™
   2462..2503    +  CDS            V5 tag: epitope tag from simian virus 5
   2519..2572    +  promoter       U6 promoter (fragment): RNA polymerase III promoter for human U6 snRNA
   2614..3202    +  misc_feature   WPRE: woodchuck hepatitis virus posttranscriptional regulatory element
   3253..3272    +  misc_feature   cPPT/CTS (fragment): central polypurine tract and central termination sequence of HIV-1
   3274..3507    +  LTR            3' LTR (ΔU3): self-inactivating 3' long terminal repeat (LTR) from HIV-1
   3585..3706    +  polyA_signal   SV40 poly(A) signal: SV40 polyadenylation signal
   3746..3881    +  rep_origin     SV40 ori: SV40 origin of replication
   3902..3920    -  promoter       T7 promoter: promoter for bacteriophage T7 RNA polymerase
   3928..4083    +  CDS            lacZα (fragment): LacZα fragment of β-galactosidase; lacZ fragment
   4088..4516    +  rep_origin     f1 ori (sequence partly withheld): f1 bacteriophage origin of replication; arrow indicates direction of (+) strand synthesis
   4569..4673    +  promoter       AmpR promoter: bla
   4674..5534    +  CDS            AmpR: β-lactamase; bla; confers resistance to ampicillin, carbenicillin, and related antibiotics
   5705..6293    +  rep_origin     ori: high-copy-number ColE1/pMB1/pBR322/pUC origin of replication
   6476..6568    +  CDS            lacI (fragment): lac repressor; lacI; The lac repressor binds to the lac operator to inhibit transcription in E. coli. This inhibition can be relieved by adding lactose or isopropyl-β-D-thiogalactopyranoside (IPTG).
   6581..6602    +  protein_bind   CAP binding site: CAP binding activates transcription in the presence of cAMP. E. coli catabolite activator protein
   6617..6647    +  promoter       lac promoter: promoter for the E. coli lac operon
   6655..6671    +  protein_bind   lac operator: The lac repressor binds to the lac operator to inhibit transcription in E. coli. This inhibition can be relieved by adding lactose or isopropyl-β-D-thiogalactopyranoside (IPTG). lac repressor encoded by lacI
   6716..6734    +  promoter       T3 promoter: promoter for bacteriophage T3 RNA polymerase
   6762..6988    +  promoter       RSV promoter: Rous sarcoma virus enhancer/promoter
   6989..7169    +  LTR            5' LTR (truncated): truncated 5' long terminal repeat (LTR) from HIV-1
   7216..7341    +  misc_feature   HIV-1 Ψ: packaging signal of human immunodeficiency virus type 1
   7325..7688    +  CDS            HIV-1 gag (fragment): gag protein from human immunodeficiency virus 1; gag
   7834..8067    +  misc_feature   RRE: The Rev response element (RRE) of HIV-1 allows for Rev-dependent mRNA export from the nucleus to the cytoplasm.
   8444..8470    +  CDS            Rev (fragment): human immunodeficiency virus 1 (HIV-1) Rev protein; rev; enhances nuclear export of unspliced and incompletely spliced viral mRNAs
   8477..8500    +  promoter       SV40 promoter (fragment): SV40 early promoter
   8501..8572    +  promoter       SV40 promoter (fragment): SV40 enhancer and early promoter
   8596..8731    +  rep_origin     SV40 ori: SV40 origin of replication
   8777..9373    +  CDS            PuroR (fragment): puromycin N-acetyltransferase; pac from Streptomyces; confers resistance to puromycin
   9422..9539    +  misc_feature   cPPT/CTS: central polypurine tract and central termination sequence of HIV-1
   9604..9670    +  CDS            small t antigen (fragment): SV40 (simian virus 40) small t antigen
