[The description below was written by a language model from this plasmid's Addgene catalogue record and pLannotate feature annotations shown in this document.]
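Description:
TFORF3189 is a lentiviral mammalian expression plasmid built on the pLX_TRC317 backbone, carrying the human zinc-finger gene ZNF558 as one member of a barcoded transcription factor ORF collection. The sequenced record is 9,676 nt. In bacteria it is maintained at high copy through a ColE1/pUC-type origin and selected with ampicillin via the β-lactamase gene. An f1 origin and remnants of a lac/lacZα cloning region are also present. The depositor warns that recombination can occur, which is common for plasmids carrying repeated LTR sequences.

The viral portion has a third-generation, self-inactivating layout. An RSV promoter drives a truncated HIV-1 5' LTR, followed by the Ψ packaging signal with a partial gag sequence, the RRE for Rev-dependent export of genomic RNA, a cPPT/CTS, and a ΔU3 3' LTR that silences LTR promoter activity after integration. Within this unit, an SV40 promoter drives the puromycin N-acetyltransferase gene, allowing selection of transduced cells. A separate EF-1α promoter drives the ZNF558 ORF, which was inserted by Gateway cloning and is flanked by attB1 and attB2 sites, with a C-terminal V5 epitope tag for detection. A WPRE downstream enhances transcript expression. The annotation tool labelled only the first part of the ORF as ZNF558, although the region between the att sites matches the stated insert size.

According to the record, each construct in the collection carries a unique 24-bp barcode. This lets the overexpressed transcription factor be identified in pooled screens, such as those for directed differentiation. The barcode is not annotated in the feature table, so its exact position is not stated.
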