Addgene plasmid #144665: TFORF3189
Purpose: Lentiviral vector for overexpressing transcription factor ORFs with unique 24-bp barcodes. Barcodes facilitate identification of transcription factors in pooled screens.
Depositing lab: Feng Zhang. Depositing organization: Broad Institute. Publication: A transcription factor atlas of directed differentiation. Joung J, Ma S, Tay T, Geiger-Schuller KR, Kirchgatterer PC, Verdine VK, Guo B, Arias-Garcia MA, Allen WE, Singh A, Kuksenko O, Abudayyeh OO, Gootenberg JS, Fu Z, Macrae RK, Buenrostro JD, Regev A, Zhang F. Cell. 2023 Jan 5;186(1):209-229.e26. doi: 10.1016/j.cell.2022.11.026. PubMed 36608654.
Backbone
  Vector backbone: pLX_TRC317
  Backbone manufacturer: Broad Institute Genetic Perturbation Platform
  Backbone size w/o insert (bp): 8264
  Vector type: Mammalian Expression, Lentiviral
  Selectable markers: Puromycin
Growth in bacteria
  Bacterial resistance: Ampicillin, 100 μg/mL
  Growth temperature: 37°C
  Growth strain: NEB Stable
  Copy number: High Copy
Gene/Insert
  Gene/Insert name: ZNF558
  Species: H. sapiens (human)
  Insert size (bp): 1412
  Entrez Gene: ZNF558 (a.k.a. FLJ30932)
  Promoter: EF1a
  Tag / fusion protein: V5 (C terminal on insert)
  Cloning method: Gateway Cloning
  Sequencing primers: 5′ GGGTGGAGACTGAAGTTAGGCCAG; 3′ CACATAGCGTAAAAGGAGCAACATAG
Resource information
  A portion of this plasmid was derived from a plasmid made by: Broad Institute Genetic Perturbation Platform
Terms and licenses: Academic/Nonprofit Terms; Industry Terms: Not Available to Industry
Depositor comments: NM_144693.2 Please test multiple small colonies in case of plasmid recombination. To make this collection available in a timely manner, a portion of this collection was not fully sequenced by Addgene. If an Addgene verified full plasmid sequence is not available, please contact us prior to placing an order to request the full sequence.
How to cite: TFORF3189 was a gift from Feng Zhang (Addgene plasmid # 144665 ; http://n2t.net/addgene:144665 ; RRID:Addgene_144665)
