>Addgene plasmid #144665 | TFORF3189 | depositor partial sequence | sequence record 286110 | Insert
ATCGATTGATCAACAAGTTTGTACAAAAAAGTTGGCATGGCGGCTGTCATCCTGCCCTCGACTGCTGCTC
CGTCTTCCCTGTTCCCAGCCTCTCAGCAAAAAGGACACACACAGGGCGGAGAGCTGGTTAATGAGCTCCT
GACAAGCTGGCTACGGGGCTTGGTAACCTTCGAGGATGTGGCCGTGGAGTTCACCCAGGAGGAGTGGGCG
TTGCTGGACCCTGCCCAAAGGACACTGTACAGGGATGTGATGCTGGAGAACTGCAGGAACCTGGCCTCAC
TAGGGTGTCGTGTTAATAAACCCAGTCTGATATCCCAGTTGGAACAAGACAAGAAGGTGGTGACAGAGGA
AAGAGGAATTCTACCAAGCACCTGTCCAGATTTGGAGACTCTACTTAAAGCCAAATGGTTAACTCCTAAG
AAGAATGTTTTCAGAAAAGAACAGTCTAAAGGTGTAAAAACGGAAAGAAGTCATCGTGGAGTGAAACTCA
ATGAATGTAATCAGTGTTTTAAAGTCTTCAGCACGAAATCTAACCTAACTCAGCACAAGAGAATTCATAC
TGGAGAAAAACCCTATGACTGTAGTCAATGTGGGAAGTCCTTCAGTAGCAGATCTTACCTTACTATTCAT
AAGAGAATCCATAATGGGGAGAAACCCTATGAATGCAATCACTGTGGGAAAGCATTTAGTGATCCCTCAT
CCCTTAGACTGCATTTGAGAATTCACACTGGAGAAAAACCCTATGAATGTAACCAGTGTTTTCACGTTTT
CCGCACCAGTTGTAACCTCAAAAGCCACAAGAGGATTCACACGGGGGAGAATCACCATGAATGTAATCAG
TGTGGAAAAGCTTTCAGCACAAGGTCCTCTCTCACTGGGCACAATAGCATTCATACAGGGGAGAAACCTT
ATGAATGTCACGATTGTGGGAAAACCTTCAGGAAGAGCTCCTATCTGACACAGCACGTAAGAACTCATAC
TGGAGAAAAACCCTATGAATGTAACGAGTGTGGGAAATCCTTCAGCAGTAGCTTTTCTCTTACTGTGCAC
AAGAGAATACATACCGGAGAGAAACCCTACGAGTGCAGTGACTGTGGAAAAGCCTTTAATAATCTCTCAG
CTGTGAAGAAACACTTAAGAACTCACACTGGAGAAAAACCCTATGAATGTAATCATTGTGGGAAATCCTT
CACAAGTAACTCCTATCTTTCTGTGCACAAGAGAATACATAATAGATGGATATGCCCAACTTTCTTGTAC
AAAGTGGTTGATATCGGTAAGCCTATCCCTAACCCTCTCCTCGGTCTCGATTCTACGTAGTAATGAACTA
GTCCGTAACTTGAAAGTATTTCGATTTCTTGGCTTTATATATCTTGTGGAAAGGACGATATCGTGGTACG
AGGAAACTTGAT
