>Addgene plasmid #144665 | TFORF3189 | depositor partial sequence | sequence record 286111 | Barcode
TATCGTGGTACGAGGAAACTTGAT
